>Addgene plasmid #8893 | Gal4 PGC1 alpha 1-350 | addgene partial sequence | sequence record 17467 | 8893 with Gal4-N
TTCCCGGGGATCCGTCGACCGTCATTCGGGAGCTGGATGGCTTGGGACATGTGCAGCCAAGACTCTGTAT
GGAGTGACATAGAGTGTGCTGCTCTGGTTGGTGAGGACCAGCCTCTTTGCCCAGATCTTCCTGAACTTGA
CCTTTCTGAACTTGATGTGAATGACTTGGATACAGACAGCTTTCTGGGTGGATTGAAGTGGTGTAGCGAC
CAATCGGAAATCATATCCAACCAGTACAACAATGAGCCTGCGAACATATTTGAGAAGATAGATGAAGAGA
ATGAGGCAAACTTGCTAGCGGTCCTCACAGAGACACTGGACAGTCTCCCCGTGGATGAAGACGGATTGCC
CTCATTTGATGCACTGACAGATGGAGCCGTGACCACTGACAACGAGGCCAGTCCTTCCTCCATGCCTGAC
GGCACCCCTCCCCCTCAGGAGGCAGAAGAGCCGTCTCTACTTAAGAAGCTCTTACTGGCACCAGCCAACA
CTCAGCTCAGCTACAATGAATGCAGCGGTCTTAGCACTCAGAACCATGCAGCAAACCACACCCACAGGAT
CAGAACAAACCCTGCCATTGTTAAGACCGAGAATTCATGGAGCAATAAAGCGAAGAGCATTTGTCAACAG
CAAAAGCCACAAAGACGTCCCTGCTCAGAGCTTCTCAAGTATCTGACCACAAACGATGACCCTCCTCACA
CCAAACCCACAGAAAACAGGAACAGCAGCAGAGACAAATGTGCTTCCAAAAAGAAGTCCCATACACAACC
G
