[The description below was written by a language model from this plasmid's Addgene catalogue record.]
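Description:
Gal4 PGC1 alpha 1-350 is a mammalian expression plasmid built on the pCMX Gal4 backbone (about 4.5 kb without insert). It is propagated in E. coli as a high-copy plasmid under ampicillin selection. The record does not list a mammalian selection marker, an origin of replication or an explicit promoter. The pCMX name suggests a CMV-driven expression cassette, but no feature table is available to confirm this.

The payload is a roughly 1,050 bp fragment of mouse Ppargc1a encoding amino acids 1-350 of PGC-1 alpha (PPAR gamma coactivator 1). It was inserted between SalI and EcoRV sites, both of which remain intact. The fragment sits downstream of the Gal4 DNA-binding domain supplied by the backbone, so the expressed product is an N-terminal Gal4 DBD fusion to this truncated coactivator.

Fusions of this kind tether a protein fragment to Gal4 binding sites (UAS elements) placed upstream of a co-transfected reporter gene. This allows the intrinsic transcriptional activation capacity of the fragment to be measured independently of its normal recruitment by nuclear receptors or other transcription factors. Because it carries a defined N-terminal portion of the protein, the construct is suited to comparison with full-length or other truncated fusions to map which regions carry or modulate activation function. That use fits the associated publication, which concerns activation of PGC-1 through docking to transcription factors. The record itself does not describe specific assays or a matching reporter plasmid.
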