Addgene plasmid #8893: Gal4 PGC1 alpha 1-350
Depositing lab: Bruce Spiegelman. Depositing organization: Dana-Farber Cancer Institute. Publication: Activation of PPARgamma coactivator-1 through transcription factor docking. Puigserver P, Adelmant G, Wu Z, Fan M, Xu J, O'Malley B, Spiegelman BM. Science 1999 Nov 12;286(5443):1368-71. 10.1126/science.286.5443.1368 PubMed 10558993.
Backbone
  Vector backbone: pCMX Gal4
  Backbone size w/o insert (bp): 4500
  Vector type: Mammalian Expression
Growth in bacteria
  Bacterial resistance: Ampicillin, 100 μg/mL
  Growth temperature: 37°C
  Growth strain: DH5alpha
  Copy number: High Copy
Gene/Insert
  Gene/Insert name: PGC-1 alpha (alt names: PPAR gamma coactivator 1; PGC1a)
  Species: M. musculus (mouse)
  Insert size (bp): 1050
  Mutation: amino acids 1-350 of PGC-1 alpha
  GenBank ID: NM_008904
  Entrez Gene: Ppargc1a (a.k.a. A830037N07Rik, Gm11133, PGC-1, PPARGC-1-alpha, Pgc-1alpha, Pgc1, Pgco1, Ppargc1)
  Tag / fusion protein: Gal4 DBD (N terminal on backbone)
  Cloning method: Restriction Enzyme; 5′ cloning site SalI (not destroyed); 3′ cloning site EcoRV (not destroyed)
  Sequencing primers: 5′ GAGTAGTAACAAAGGTCAA
Terms and licenses: Academic/Nonprofit Terms; Industry Terms: Not Available to Industry
Depositor comments: PGC1(1-350) was cloned downstream of the Gal4 DNA binding domain.
How to cite: Gal4 PGC1 alpha 1-350 was a gift from Bruce Spiegelman (Addgene plasmid # 8893 ; http://n2t.net/addgene:8893 ; RRID:Addgene_8893)
